>Addgene plasmid #111496 | B8-4 | addgene full sequence | sequence record 213194 | Addgene NGS Result
ATTAGGAAGCAGCCCAGTAGTAGGTTGAGGCCGTTGAGCACCGCCGCCGCAAGGAATGGTGCATGCAAGG
AGATGGCGCCCAACAGTCCCCCGGCCACGGGGCCTGCCACCATACCCACGCCGAAACAAGCGCTCATGAG
CCCGAAGTGGCGAGCCCGATCTTCCCCATCGGTGATGTCGGCGATATAGGCGCCAGCAACCGCACCTGTG
GCGCCGGTGATGCCGGCCACGATGCGTCCGGCGTAGAGGATCGAGATCTCGATCCCGCGAAATTAATACG
ACTCACTATAGGGGAATTGAGAGCGGATAACAATTCCCCTCTAGAAATAATTTTGTTTAACTTTAAGAAG
GAGATATACCATGCATCAAAAGTTTGATACCAGGACCTTCCAGGGCTTGATCCTGACCTTACAGGATTAC
TGGGCTCGCCAGGGCTGCACCATTGTTCAACCATTGGACATGGAAGTCGGCGCGGGAACCTCTCACCCAA
TGACCTGTCTGCGCGAGCTGGGGCCAGAACCGATGGCGGCTGCTTATGTTCAGCCTTCTCGTCGCCCGAC
CGATGGTCGCTACGGCGAAAACCCCAACCGTTTACAGCACTACTATCAGTTCCAGGTGGTCATTAAGCCA
TCGCCGGACAATATTCAGGAGCTGTACCTCGGTTCTCTGAAAGAGCTGGGCATGGACCCGACTATTCACG
ACATCCGTTTCGTGGAAGATAACTGGGAAAACCCGACGCTGGGTGCCTGGGGACTGGGCTGGGAAGTGTG
GCTGAACGGCATGGAAGTGACACAGTTCACTTACTTCCAGCAGGTTGGTGGTCTGGAGTGTAAACCGGTT
ACCGGCGAGATCACCTACGGTCTGGAACGTCTGGCCATGTACATTCAGGGCGTAGACAGCGTTTACGACC
TGGTCTGGAGCGACGGCCCGCTGGGTAAAACCACCTACGGCGACGTGTTCCATCAGAACGAAGTGGAGCA
GTCCACTTACAACTTCGAATACGCGGATGTGGACTTCCTGTTCACCTGCTTCGAGCAGTACGAGAAAGAA
GCGCAGCAGCTGCTGGCGCTGGAAAATCCGCTGCCGCTGCCAGCCTACGAGCGTATTCTGAAAGCCGCCC
ACAGCTTCAACCTGCTGGATGCGCGTAAAGCCATCTCCGTCACCGAGCGTCAGCGCTACATTCTGCGCAT
TCGCACCCTGACCAAAGCAGTGGCAGAAGCATACTACGCTTCCCGTGAAGCCCTCGGCTTCCCGATGTGC
AACAAAGATAAGCATCATCATCACCATCATTAAAGCAGAGGCCATATGCTCGAGGATCCGGCTGCTAACA
AAGCCCGAAAGGAAGCTGAGTTGGCTGCTGCCACCGCTGAGCAATAACTAGCATAACCCCTTGGGGCCTC
TAAACGGGTCTTGAGGGGTTTTTTGCTGAAAGGAGGAACTATATCCGGATATCCCGCAAGAGGCCCGGCA
GTACCGGCATAACCAAGCCTATGCCTACAGCATCCAGGGTGACGGTGCCGAGGATGACGATGAGCGCATT
GTTAGATTTCATACACGGTGCCTGACTGCGTTAGCAATTTAACTGTGATAAACTACCGCATTAAAGCTTA
TCGATGATAAGCTGTCAAACATGAGAATTCTTGAAGACGAAAGGGCCTCGTGATACGCCTATTTTTATAG
GTTAATGTCATGATAATAATGGTTTCTTAGACGTCAGGTGGCACTTTTCGGGGAAATGTGCGCGGAACCC
CTATTTGTTTATTTTTCTAAATACATTCAAATATGTATCCGCTCATGAGACAATAACCCTGATAAATGCT
TCAATAATATTGAAAAAGGAAGAGTATGAGTATTCAACATTTCCGTGTCGCCCTTATTCCCTTTTTTGCG
GCATTTTGCCTTCCTGTTTTTGCTCACCCAGAAACGCTGGTGAAAGTAAAAGATGCTGAAGATCAGTTGG
GTGCACGAGTGGGTTACATCGAACTGGATCTCAACAGCGGTAAGATCCTTGAGAGTTTTCGCCCCGAAGA
ACGTTTTCCAATGATGAGCACTTTTAAAGTTCTGCTATGTGGCGCGGTATTATCCCGTGTTGACGCCGGG
CAAGAGCAACTCGGTCGCCGCATACACTATTCTCAGAATGACTTGGTTGAGTACTCACCAGTCACAGAAA
AGCATCTTACGGATGGCATGACAGTAAGAGAATTATGCAGTGCTGCCATAACCATGAGTGATAACACTGC
GGCCAACTTACTTCTGACAACGATCGGAGGACCGAAGGAGCTAACCGCTTTTTTGCACAACATGGGGGAT
CATGTAACTCGCCTTGATCGTTGGGAACCGGAGCTGAATGAAGCCATACCAAACGACGAGCGTGACACCA
CGATGCCTGCAGCAATGGCAACAACGTTGCGCAAACTATTAACTGGCGAACTACTTACTCTAGCTTCCCG
GCAACAATTAATAGACTGGATGGAGGCGGATAAAGTTGCAGGACCACTTCTGCGCTCGGCCCTTCCGGCT
GGCTGGTTTATTGCTGATAAATCTGGAGCCGGTGAGCGTGGGTCTCGCGGTATCATTGCAGCACTGGGGC
CAGATGGTAAGCCCTCCCGTATCGTAGTTATCTACACGACGGGGAGTCAGGCAACTATGGATGAACGAAA
TAGACAGATCGCTGAGATAGGTGCCTCACTGATTAAGCATTGGTAACTGTCAGACCAAGTTTACTCATAT
ATACTTTAGATTGATTTAAAACTTCATTTTTAATTTAAAAGGATCTAGGTGAAGATCCTTTTTGATAATC
TCATGACCAAAATCCCTTAACGTGAGTTTTCGTTCCACTGAGCGTCAGACCCCGTAGAAAAGATCAAAGG
ATCTTCTTGAGATCCTTTTTTTCTGCGCGTAATCTGCTGCTTGCAAACAAAAAAACCACCGCTACCAGCG
GTGGTTTGTTTGCCGGATCAAGAGCTACCAACTCTTTTTCCGAAGGTAACTGGCTTCAGCAGAGCGCAGA
TACCAAATACTGTCCTTCTAGTGTAGCCGTAGTTAGGCCACCACTTCAAGAACTCTGTAGCACCGCCTAC
ATACCTCGCTCTGCTAATCCTGTTACCAGTGGCTGCTGCCAGTGGCGATAAGTCGTGTCTTACCGGGTTG
GACTCAAGACGATAGTTACCGGATAAGGCGCAGCGGTCGGGCTGAACGGGGGGTTCGTGCACACAGCCCA
GCTTGGAGCGAACGACCTACACCGAACTGAGATACCTACAGCGTGAGCTATGAGAAAGCGCCACGCTTCC
CGAAGGGAGAAAGGCGGACAGGTATCCGGTAAGCGGCAGGGTCGGAACAGGAGAGCGCACGAGGGAGCTT
CCAGGGGGAAACGCCTGGTATCTTTATAGTCCTGTCGGGTTTCGCCACCTCTGACTTGAGCGTCGATTTT
TGTGATGCTCGTCAGGGGGGCGGAGCCTATGGAAAAACGCCAGCAACGCGGCCTTTTTACGGTTCCTGGC
CTTTTGCTGGCCTTTTGCTCACATGTTCTTTCCTGCGTTATCCCCTGATTCTGTGGATAACCGTATTACC
GCCTTTGAGTGAGCTGATACCGCTCGCCGCAGCCGAACGACCGAGCGCAGCGAGTCAGTGAGCGAGGAAG
CGGAAGAGCGCCTGATGCGGTATTTTCTCCTTACGCATCTGTGCGGTATTTCACACCGCAATGGTGCACT
CTCAGTACAATCTGCTCTGATGCCGCATAGTTAAGCCAGTATACACTCCGCTATCGCTACGTGACTGGGT
CATGGCTGCGCCCCGACACCCGCCAACACCCGCTGACGCGCCCTGACGGGCTTGTCTGCTCCCGGCATCC
GCTTACAGACAAGCTGTGACCGTCTCCGGGAGCTGCATGTGTCAGAGGTTTTCACCGTCATCACCGAAAC
GCGCGAGGCAGCTGCGGTAAAGCTCATCAGCGTGGTCGTGAAGCGATTCACAGATGTCTGCCTGTTCATC
CGCGTCCAGCTCGTTGAGTTTCTCCAGAAGCGTTAATGTCTGGCTTCTGATAAAGCGGGCCATGTTAAGG
GCGGTTTTTTCCTGTTTGGTCACTGATGCCTCCGTGTAAGGGGGATTTCTGTTCATGGGGGTAATGATAC
CGATGAAACGAGAGAGGATGCTCACGATACGGGTTACTGATGATGAACATGCCCGGTTACTGGAACGTTG
TGAGGGTAAACAACTGGCGGTATGGATGCGGCGGGACCAGAGAAAAATCACTCAGGGTCAATGCCAGCGC
TTCGTTAATACAGATGTAGGTGTTCCACAGGGTAGCCAGCAGCATCCTGCGATGCAGATCCGGAACATAA
TGGTGCAGGGCGCTGACTTCCGCGTTTCCAGACTTTACGAAACACGGAAACCGAAGACCATTCATGTTGT
TGCTCAGGTCGCAGACGTTTTGCAGCAGCAGTCGCTTCACGTTCGCTCGCGTATCGGTGATTCATTCTGC
TAACCAGTAAGGCAACCCCGCCAGCCTAGCCGGGTCCTCAACGACAGGAGCACGATCATGCGCACCCGTG
GCCAGGACCCAACGCTGCCCGAGATGCGCCGCGTGCGGCTGCTGGAGATGGCGGACGCGATGGATATGTT
CTGCCAAGGGTTGGTTTGCGCATTCACAGTTCTCCGCAAGAATTGATTGGCTCCAATTCTTGGAGTGGTG
AATCCGTTAGCGAGGTGCCGCCGGCTTCCATTCAGGTCGAGGTGGCCCGGCTCCATGCACCGCGACGCAA
CGCGGGGAGGCAGACAAGGTATAGGGCGGCGCCTACAATCCATGCCAACCCGTTCCATGTGCTCGCCGAG
GCGGCATAAATCGCCGTGACGATCAGCGGTCCAATGATCGAAGTTAGGCTGGTAAGAGCCGCGAGCGATC
CTTGAAGCTGTCCCTGATGGTCGTCATCTACCTGCCTGGACAGCATGGCCTGCAACGCGGGCATCCCGAT
GCCGCCGGAAGCGAGAAGAATCATAATGGGGAAGGCCATCCAGCCTCGCGTCGCGAACGCCAGCAAGACG
TAGCCCAGCGCGTCGGCCGCCATGCCGGCGATAATGGCCTGCTTCTCGCCGAAACGTTTGGTGGCGGGAC
CAGTGACGAAGGCTTGAGCGAGGGCGTGCAAGATTCCGAATACCGCAAGCGACAGGCCGATCATCGTCGC
GCTCCAGCGAAAGCGGTCCTCGCCGAAAATGACCCAGAGCGCTGCCGGCACCTGTCCTACGAGTTGCATG
ATAAAGAAGACAGTCATAAGTGCGGCGACGATAGTCATGCCCCGCGCCCACCGGAAGGAGCTGACTGGGT
TGAAGGCTCTCAAGGGCATCGGTCGAGATCCCGGTGCCTAATGAGTGAGCTAACTTACATTAATTGCGTT
GCGCTCACTGCCCGCTTTCCAGTCGGGAAACCTGTCGTGCCAGCTGCATTAATGAATCGGCCAACGCGCG
GGGAGAGGCGGTTTGCGTATTGGGCGCCAGGGTGGTTTTTCTTTTCACCAGTGAGACGGGCAACAGCTGA
TTGCCCTTCACCGCCTGGCCCTGAGAGAGTTGCAGCAAGCGGTCCACGCTGGTTTGCCCCAGCAGGCGAA
AATCCTGTTTGATGGTGGTTAACGGCGGGATATAACATGAGCTGTCTTCGGTATCGTCGTATCCCACTAC
CGAGATATCCGCACCAACGCGCAGCCCGGACTCGGTAATGGCGCGCATTGCGCCCAGCGCCATCTGATCG
TTGGCAACCAGCATCGCAGTGGGAACGATGCCCTCATTCAGCATTTGCATGGTTTGTTGAAAACCGGACA
TGGCACTCCAGTCGCCTTCCCGTTCCGCTATCGGCTGAATTTGATTGCGAGTGAGATATTTATGCCAGCC
AGCCAGACGCAGACGCGCCGAGACAGAACTTAATGGGCCCGCTAACAGCGCGATTTGCTGGTGACCCAAT
GCGACCAGATGCTCCACGCCCAGTCGCGTACCGTCTTCATGGGAGAAAATAATACTGTTGATGGGTGTCT
GGTCAGAGACATCAAGAAATAACGCCGGAACATTAGTGCAGGCAGCTTCCACAGCAATGGCATCCTGGTC
ATCCAGCGGATAGTTAATGATCAGCCCACTGACGCGTTGCGCGAGAAGATTGTGCACCGCCGCTTTACAG
GCTTCGACGCCGCTTCGTTCTACCATCGACACCACCACGCTGGCACCCAGTTGATCGGCGCGAGATTTAA
TCGCCGCGACAATTTGCGACGGCGCGTGCAGGGCCAGACTGGAGGTGGCAACGCCAATCAGCAACGACTG
TTTGCCCGCCAGTTGTTGTGCCACGCGGTTGGGAATGTAATTCAGCTCCGCCATCGCCGCTTCCACTTTT
TCCCGCGTTTTCGCAGAAACGTGGCTGGCCTGGTTCACCACGCGGGAAACGGTCTGATAAGAGACACCGG
CATACTCTGCGACATCGTATAACGTTACTGGTTTCACATTCACCACCCTGAATTGACTCTCTTCCGGGCG
CTATCATGCCATACCGCGAAAGGTTTTGCGCCATTCGATGGTGTCCGGGATCTCGACGCTCTCCCTTATG
CGACTCCTGC
Features (pLannotate 1.2.2; 19 found; start..end, strand, type, name):
    274..292     +  promoter       T7 promoter: promoter for bacteriophage T7 RNA polymerase
    293..317     +  protein_bind   lac operator: The lac repressor binds to the lac operator to inhibit transcription in E. coli. This inhibition can be relieved by adding lactose or isopropyl-β-D-thiogalactopyranoside (IPTG). lac repressor encoded by lacI
    332..354     +  RBS            RBS: efficient ribosome binding site from bacteriophage T7 gene 10 (Olins and Rangwala, 1989)
    367..1272    +  CDS            glyQ: SYGA_ECOLI - Also known as glyS(A). Experimental evidence at protein level: Swiss-Prot protein existence level 1. From Escherichia coli (strain K12).
   1321..1370    +  CDS            SET1 (fragment): solubility-enhancement tag derived from T7 phage gene 10B
   1378..1425    +  terminator     T7 terminator: transcription terminator for bacteriophage T7 RNA polymerase
   1448..1552    -  CDS            TcR (fragment): tetracycline efflux protein; tet; confers resistance to tetracycline
   1600..1628    -  promoter       tet promoter: E. coli promoter for tetracycline efflux protein gene
   1741..1845    +  promoter       AmpR promoter: bla
   1846..2706    +  CDS            AmpR: β-lactamase; bla; confers resistance to ampicillin, carbenicillin, and related antibiotics
   2877..3465    +  rep_origin     ori: high-copy-number ColE1/pMB1/pBR322/pUC origin of replication
   3651..3790    -  misc_feature   bom: basis of mobility region from pBR322
   3892..4083    -  CDS            rop: Rop protein, which maintains plasmids at low copy number; rop
   4100..4480    +  CDS            YPB1_ECOLX: Protein predicted: Swiss-Prot protein existence level 4. From Escherichia coli.
   4722..5346    -  CDS            TcR (fragment): tetracycline efflux protein; tet; confers resistance to tetracycline
   5361..5382    -  protein_bind   CAP binding site: CAP binding activates transcription in the presence of cAMP. E. coli catabolite activator protein
   5395..6477    -  CDS            lacI: lac repressor; lacI; The lac repressor binds to the lac operator to inhibit transcription in E. coli. This inhibition can be relieved by adding lactose or isopropyl-β-D-thiogalactopyranoside (IPTG).
   6478..6555    -  promoter       lacI promoter: lacI
   6563..252     -  CDS            TcR (fragment) (across the origin): tetracycline efflux protein; tet; confers resistance to tetracycline
