[The description below was written by a language model from this plasmid's Addgene catalogue record and pLannotate feature annotations shown in this document.]
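Description:
B8-4 is a bacterial expression plasmid built on the pET15b backbone that carries the Escherichia coli glyQ gene, encoding the alpha subunit of glycyl-tRNA synthetase (listed in the record as "Gly-tRNA synthetase A"). The insert was introduced by Gibson cloning, and the sequenced plasmid is about 6.6 kb. It replicates from a ColE1/pMB1-type origin accompanied by the pBR322 bom region and the rop gene. The catalogue lists it as high copy, although rop normally moderates copy number in this origin family. Selection is by ampicillin through the β-lactamase (AmpR) gene and its own promoter. Several tetracycline-resistance fragments and a tet promoter are annotated, but these are non-functional remnants of the pBR322 ancestry of pET vectors.

The glyQ coding sequence sits in a standard T7lac expression cassette. A T7 promoter is followed immediately by a lac operator, then the strong ribosome binding site from phage T7 gene 10, the open reading frame, and the T7 terminator downstream. The plasmid also carries lacI under its native promoter, so the lac repressor holds the cassette off until IPTG or lactose is added. Transcription additionally requires a host that supplies T7 RNA polymerase. No histidine tag or other affinity tag is annotated in the feature table, so the record does not establish whether the protein is tagged. The short "SET1" fragment called just before the terminator is probably a match to T7-derived vector sequence rather than a deliberate fusion.

The associated publication title concerns synthetic microbial consortia for rapid assembly of pure translation machinery. This suggests the plasmid is one of a set used to overproduce individual translation components, here one subunit of the glycine-charging enzyme, for reconstituted cell-free protein synthesis.
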