Addgene plasmid #111496: B8-4
Purpose: Gly-tRNA synthetase A
Depositing lab: Cheemeng Tan. Depositing organization: University of California, Davis. Publication: Synthetic microbial consortia enable rapid assembly of pure translation machinery. Villarreal F, Contreras-Llano LE, Chavez M, Ding Y, Fan J, Pan T, Tan C. Nat Chem Biol. 2018 Jan;14(1):29-35. doi: 10.1038/nchembio.2514. Epub 2017 Nov 13. PubMed 29131146.
Backbone
  Vector backbone: pET15b
  Vector type: Bacterial Expression
Growth in bacteria
  Bacterial resistance: Ampicillin, 100 μg/mL
  Growth temperature: 37°C
  Growth strain: DH5alpha
  Copy number: High Copy
Gene/Insert
  Gene/Insert name: Gly-tRNA synthetase A
  Cloning method: Gibson Cloning
Terms and licenses: Academic/Nonprofit Terms; Industry Terms: Not Available to Industry
Depositor comments: Gene comes from E.coli.
How to cite: B8-4 was a gift from Cheemeng Tan (Addgene plasmid # 111496 ; http://n2t.net/addgene:111496 ; RRID:Addgene_111496)
